>Addgene plasmid #14214 | pAG413GPD-ccdB-EYFP | depositor full sequence | sequence record 7877 | Author sequence
GACGAAAGGGCCTCGTGATACGCCTATTTTTATAGGTTAATGTCATGATAATAATGGTTTCTTAGGACGG
ATCGCTTGCCTGTAACTTACACGCGCCTCGTATCTTTTAATGATGGAATAATTTGGGAATTTACTCTGTG
TTTATTTATTTTTATGTTTTGTATTTGGATTTTAGAAAGTAAATAAAGAAGGTAGAAGAGTTACGGAATG
AAGAAAAAAAAATAAACAAAGGTTTAAAAAATTTCAACAAAAAGCGTACTTTACATATATATTTATTAGA
CAAGAAAAGCAGATTAAATAGATATACATTCGATTAACGATAAGTAAAATGTAAAATCACAGGATTTTCG
TGTGTGGTCTTCTACACAGACAAGATGAAACAATTCGGCATTAATACCTGAGAGCAGGAAGAGCAAGATA
AAAGGTAGTATTTGTTGGCGATCCCCCTAGAGTCTTTTACATCTTCGGAAAACAAAAACTATTTTTTCTT
TAATTTCTTTTTTTACTTTCTATTTTTAATTTATATATTTATATTAAAAAATTTAAATTATAATTATTTT
TATAGCACGTGATGAAAAGGACCCAGGTGGCACTTTTCGGGGAAATGTGCGCGGAACCCCTATTTGTTTA
TTTTTCTAAATACATTCAAATATGTATCCGCTCATGAGACAATAACCCTGATAAATGCTTCAATAATATT
GAAAAAGGAAGAGTATGAGTATTCAACATTTCCGTGTCGCCCTTATTCCCTTTTTTGCGGCATTTTGCCT
TCCTGTTTTTGCTCACCCAGAAACGCTGGTGAAAGTAAAAGATGCTGAAGATCAGTTGGGTGCACGAGTG
GGTTACATCGAACTGGATCTCAACAGCGGTAAGATCCTTGAGAGTTTTCGCCCCGAAGAACGTTTTCCAA
TGATGAGCACTTTTAAAGTTCTGCTATGTGGCGCGGTATTATCCCGTATTGACGCCGGGCAAGAGCAACT
CGGTCGCCGCATACACTATTCTCAGAATGACTTGGTTGAGTACTCACCAGTCACAGAAAAGCATCTTACG
GATGGCATGACAGTAAGAGAATTATGCAGTGCTGCCATAACCATGAGTGATAACACTGCGGCCAACTTAC
TTCTGACAACGATCGGAGGACCGAAGGAGCTAACCGCTTTTTTGCACAACATGGGGGATCATGTAACTCG
CCTTGATCGTTGGGAACCGGAGCTGAATGAAGCCATACCAAACGACGAGCGTGACACCACGATGCCTGTA
GCAATGGCAACAACGTTGCGCAAACTATTAACTGGCGAACTACTTACTCTAGCTTCCCGGCAACAATTAA
TAGACTGGATGGAGGCGGATAAAGTTGCAGGACCACTTCTGCGCTCGGCCCTTCCGGCTGGCTGGTTTAT
TGCTGATAAATCTGGAGCCGGTGAGCGTGGGTCTCGCGGTATCATTGCAGCACTGGGGCCAGATGGTAAG
CCCTCCCGTATCGTAGTTATCTACACGACGGGGAGTCAGGCAACTATGGATGAACGAAATAGACAGATCG
CTGAGATAGGTGCCTCACTGATTAAGCATTGGTAACTGTCAGACCAAGTTTACTCATATATACTTTAGAT
TGATTTAAAACTTCATTTTTAATTTAAAAGGATCTAGGTGAAGATCCTTTTTGATAATCTCATGACCAAA
ATCCCTTAACGTGAGTTTTCGTTCCACTGAGCGTCAGACCCCGTAGAAAAGATCAAAGGATCTTCTTGAG
ATCCTTTTTTTCTGCGCGTAATCTGCTGCTTGCAAACAAAAAAACCACCGCTACCAGCGGTGGTTTGTTT
GCCGGATCAAGAGCTACCAACTCTTTTTCCGAAGGTAACTGGCTTCAGCAGAGCGCAGATACCAAATACT
GTCCTTCTAGTGTAGCCGTAGTTAGGCCACCACTTCAAGAACTCTGTAGCACCGCCTACATACCTCGCTC
TGCTAATCCTGTTACCAGTGGCTGCTGCCAGTGGCGATAAGTCGTGTCTTACCGGGTTGGACTCAAGACG
ATAGTTACCGGATAAGGCGCAGCGGTCGGGCTGAACGGGGGGTTCGTGCACACAGCCCAGCTTGGAGCGA
ACGACCTACACCGAACTGAGATACCTACAGCGTGAGCTATGAGAAAGCGCCACGCTTCCCGAAGGGAGAA
AGGCGGACAGGTATCCGGTAAGCGGCAGGGTCGGAACAGGAGAGCGCACGAGGGAGCTTCCAGGGGGAAA
CGCCTGGTATCTTTATAGTCCTGTCGGGTTTCGCCACCTCTGACTTGAGCGTCGATTTTTGTGATGCTCG
TCAGGGGGGCGGAGCCTATGGAAAAACGCCAGCAACGCGGCCTTTTTACGGTTCCTGGCCTTTTGCTGGC
CTTTTGCTCACATGTTCTTTCCTGCGTTATCCCCTGATTCTGTGGATAACCGTATTACCGCCTTTGAGTG
AGCTGATACCGCTCGCCGCAGCCGAACGACCGAGCGCAGCGAGTCAGTGAGCGAGGAAGCGGAAGAGCGC
CCAATACGCAAACCGCCTCTCCCCGCGCGTTGGCCGATTCATTAATGCAGCTGGCACGACAGGTTTCCCG
ACTGGAAAGCGGGCAGTGAGCGCAACGCAATTAATGTGAGTTACCTCACTCATTAGGCACCCCAGGCTTT
ACACTTTATGCTTCCGGCTCCTATGTTGTGTGGAATTGTGAGCGGATAACAATTTCACACAGGAAACAGC
TATGACCATGATTACGCCAAGCGCGCAATTAACCCTCACTAAAGGGAACAAAAGCTGGAGCTCTTCGAGT
TTATCATTATCAATACTCGCCATTTCAAAGAATACGTAAATAATTAATAGTAGTGATTTTCCTAACTTTA
TTTAGTCAAAAAATTAGCCTTTTAATTCTGCTGTAACCCGTACATGCCCAAAATAGGGGGCGGGTTACAC
AGAATATATAACACCGAAGGTGCCTGGGTGAACAGGTTTATTCCTGGCATCCACTAAATATAATGGAGCC
CGCTTTTTAAGCTGGCATCCAGAAAAAAAAAGAATCCCAGCACCAAAATATTGTTTTCTTCACCAACCAT
CAGTTCATAGGTCCATTCTCTTAGCGCAACTACAGAGAACAGGGGCACAAACAGGCAAAAAACGGGCACA
ACCTCAATGGAGTGATGCAACCTGCCTGGAGTAAATGATGACACAAGGCAATTGACCCACGCATGTATCT
ATCTCATTTTCTTACACCTTCTATTACCTTCTGCTCTCTCTGATTTGGAAAAAGCTGAAAAAAAAGGTTG
AAACCAGTTCCCTGAAATTATTCCCCTACTTGACTAATAAGTATATAAAGACGGTAGGTATTGATTGTAA
TTCTGTAAATCTATTTCTTAAACTTCTTAAATTCTACTTTTATAGTTAGTCTTTTTTTTAGTTTTAAAAC
ACCAGAACTTAGTTTCGACGGATTCTAGAACTAGTGGATCCCCCATCACAAGTTTGTACAAAAAAGCTGA
ACGAGAAACGTAAAATGATATAAATATCAATATATTAAATTAGATTTTGCATAAAAAACAGACTACATAA
TACTGTAAAACACAACATATCCAGTCACTATGGCGGCCGCATTAGGCACCCCAGGCTTTACACTTTATGC
TTCCGGCTCGTATAATGTGTGGATTTTGAGTTAGGATCCGTCGAGATTTTCAGGAGCTAAGGAAGCTAAA
ATGGAGAAAAAAATCACTGGATATACCACCGTTGATATATCCCAATGGCATCGTAAAGAACATTTTGAGG
CATTTCAGTCAGTTGCTCAATGTACCTATAACCAGACCGTTCAGCTGGATATTACGGCCTTTTTAAAGAC
CGTAAAGAAAAATAAGCACAAGTTTTATCCGGCCTTTATTCACATTCTTGCCCGCCTGATGAATGCTCAT
CCGGAATTCCGTATGGCAATGAAAGACGGTGAGCTGGTGATATGGGATAGTGTTCACCCTTGTTACACCG
TTTTCCATGAGCAAACTGAAACGTTTTCATCGCTCTGGAGTGAATACCACGACGATTTCCGGCAGTTTCT
ACACATATATTCGCAAGATGTGGCGTGTTACGGTGAAAACCTGGCCTATTTCCCTAAAGGGTTTATTGAG
AATATGTTTTTCGTCTCAGCCAATCCCTGGGTGAGTTTCACCAGTTTTGATTTAAACGTGGCCAATATGG
ACAACTTCTTCGCCCCCGTTTTCACCATGGGCAAATATTATACGCAAGGCGACAAGGTGCTGATGCCGCT
GGCGATTCAGGTTCATCATGCCGTCTGTGATGGCTTCCATGTCGGCAGAATGCTTAATGAATTACAACAG
TACTGCGATGAGTGGCAGGGCGGGGCGTAAACGCCGCGTGGATCCGGCTTACTAAAAGCCAGATAACAGT
ATGCGTATTTGCGCGCTGATTTTTGCGGTATAAGAATATATACTGATATGTATACCCGAAGTATGTCAAA
AAGAGGTATGCTATGAAGCAGCGTATTACAGTGACAGTTGACAGCGACAGCTATCAGTTGCTCAAGGCAT
ATATGATGTCAATATCTCCGGTCTGGTAAGCACAACCATGCAGAATGAAGCCCGTCGTCTGCGTGCCGAA
CGCTGGAAAGCGGAAAATCAGGAAGGGATGGCTGAGGTCGCCCGGTTTATTGAAATGAACGGCTCTTTTG
CTGACGAGAACAGGGGCTGGTGAAATGCAGTTTAAGGTTTACACCTATAAAAGAGAGAGCCGTTATCGTC
TGTTTGTGGATGTACAGAGTGATATTATTGACACGCCCGGGCGACGGATGGTGATCCCCCTGGCCAGTGC
ACGTCTGCTGTCAGATAAAGTCTCCCGTGAACTTTACCCGGTGGTGCATATCGGGGATGAAAGCTGGCGC
ATGATGACCACCGATATGGCCAGTGTGCCGGTCTCCGTTATCGGGGAAGAAGTGGCTGATCTCAGCCACC
GCGAAAATGACATCAAAAACGCCATTAACCTGATGTTCTGGGGAATATAAATGTCAGGCTCCCTTATACA
CAGCCAGTCTGCAGGTCGACCATAGTGACTGGATATGTTGTGTTTTACAGTATTATGTAGTCTGTTTTTT
ATGCAAAATCTAATTTAATATATTGATATTTATATCATTTTACGTTTCTCGTTCAGCTTTCTTGTACAAA
GTGGTGATGGGCTGCAGGAATTCGATATCAAGCTTAATGGTGAGCAAGGGCGAGGAGCTGTTCACCGGGG
TGGTGCCCATCCTGGTCGAGCTGGACGGCGACGTAAACGGCCACAAGTTCAGCGTGTCCGGCGAGGGCGA
GGGCGATGCCACCTACGGCAAGCTGACCCTGAAGTTCATCTGCACCACCGGCAAGCTGCCCGTGCCCTGG
CCCACCCTCGTGACCACCTTCGGCTACGGCCTGCAGTGCTTCGCCCGCTACCCCGACCACATGAAGCAGC
ACGACTTCTTCAAGTCCGCCATGCCCGAAGGCTACGTCCAGGAGCGCACCATCTTCTTCAAGGACGACGG
CAACTACAAGACCCGCGCCGAGGTGAAGTTCGAGGGCGACACCCTGGTGAACCGCATCGAGCTGAAGGGC
ATCGACTTCAAGGAGGACGGCAACATCCTGGGGCACAAGCTGGAGTACAACTACAACAGCCACAACGTCT
ATATCATGGCCGACAAGCAGAAGAACGGCATCAAGGTGAACTTCAAGATCCGCCACAACATCGAGGACGG
CAGCGTGCAGCTCGCCGACCACTACCAGCAGAACACCCCCATCGGCGACGGCCCCGTGCTGCTGCCCGAC
AACCACTACCTGAGCTACCAGTCCGCCCTGAGCAAAGACCCCAACGAGAAGCGCGATCACATGGTCCTGC
TGGAGTTCGTGACCGCCGCCGGGATCACTCTCGGCATGGACGAGCTGTACAAGTAACTCGAGTCATGTAA
TTAGTTATGTCACGCTTACATTCACGCCCTCCCCCCACATCCGCTCTAACCGAAAAGGAAGGAGTTAGAC
AACCTGAAGTCTAGGTCCCTATTTATTTTTTTATAGTTATGTTAGTATTAAGAACGTTATTTATATTTCA
AATTTTTCTTTTTTTTCTGTACAGACGCGTGTACGCATGTAACATTATACTGAAAACCTTGCTTGAGAAG
GTTTTGGGACGCTCGAAGGCTTTAATTTGCGGCCGGTACCCAATTCGCCCTATAGTGAGTCGTATTACGC
GCGCTCACTGGCCGTCGTTTTACAACGTCGTGACTGGGAAAACCCTGGCGTTACCCAACTTAATCGCCTT
GCAGCACATCCCCCTTTCGCCAGCTGGCGTAATAGCGAAGAGGCCCGCACCGATCGCCCTTCCCAACAGT
TGCGCAGCCTGAATGGCGAATGGCGCG
[124 nt withheld, positions 6398-6521]
C
[91 nt withheld, positions 6523-6613]
A
[49 nt withheld, positions 6615-6663]
CCTTTGACGTTGGAGTCCACGTTCTTT
[37 nt withheld, positions 6691-6727]
ACCCTATCTCGGTCTATTCTTTTGATTTATAAGGGATTTTGCCGATTTCGGCCTATTGGTTAAAAAATGA
GCTGATTTAACAAAAATTTAACGCGAATTTTAACAAAATATTAACGTTTACAATTTCCTGATGCGGTATT
TTCTCCTTACGCATCTGTGCGGTATTTCACACCGCATAGATCCGTCGAGTTCAAGAGAAAAAAAAAGAAA
AAGCAAAAAGAAAAAAGGAAAGCGCGCCTCGTTCAGAATGACACGTATAGAATGATGCATTACCTTGTCA
TCTTCAGTATCATACTGTTCGTATACATACTTACTGACATTCATAGGTATACATATATACACATGTATAT
ATATCGTATGCTGCAGCTTTAAATAATCGGTGTCACTACATAAGAACACCTTTGGTGGAGGGAACATCGT
TGGTACCATTGGGCGAGGTGGCTTCTCTTATGGCAACCGCAAGAGCCTTGAACGCACTCTCACTACGGTG
ATGATCATTCTTGCCTCGCAGACAATCAACGTGGAGGGTAATTCTGCTAGCCTCTGCAAAGCTTTCAAGA
AAATGCGGGATCATCTCGCAAGAGAGATCTCCTACTTTCTCCCTTTGCAAACCAAGTTCGACAACTGCGT
ACGGCCTGTTCGAAAGATCTACCACCGCTCTGGAAAGTGCCTCATCCAAAGGCGCAAATCCTGATCCAAA
CCTTTTTACTCCACGCGCCAGTAGGGCCTCTTTAAAAGCTTGACCGAGAGCAATCCCGCAGTCTTCAGTG
GTGTGATGGTCGTCTATGTGTAAGTCACCAATGCACTCAACGATTAGCGACCAGCCGGAATGCTTGGCCA
GAGCATGTATCATATGGTCCAGAAACCCTATACCTGTGTGGACGTTAATCACTTGCGATTGTGTGGCCTG
TTCTGCTACTGCTTCTGCCTCTTTTTCTGGGAAGATCGAGTGCTCTATCGCTAGGGGACCACCCTTTAAA
GAGATCGCAATCTGAATCTTGGTTTCATTTGTAATACGCTTTACTAGGGCTTTCTGCTCTGTCATCTTTG
CCTTCGTTTATCTTGCCTGCTCATTTTTTAGTATATTCTTCGAAGAAATCACATTACTTTATATAATGTA
TAATTCATTATGTGATAATGCCAATCGCTAAGAAAAAAAAAGAGTCATCCGCTAGGGGAAAAAAAAAAAT
GAAAATCATTACCGAGGCATAAAAAAATATAGAGTGTACTAGAGGAGGCCAAGAGTAATAGAAAAAGAAA
ATTGCGGGAAAGGACTGTGTTATGACTTCCCTGACTAATGCCGTGTTCAAACGATACCTGGCAGTGACTC
CTAGCGCTCACCAAGCTCTTAAAACGGGAATTTATGGTGCACTCTCAGTACAATCTGCTCTGATGCCGCA
TAGTTAAGCCAGCCCCGACACCCGCCAACACGCGCTGACGCGCCCTGACGGGCTTGTCTGCTCCCGGCAT
CCGCTTACAGACAAGCTGTGACCGTCTCCGGGAGCTGCATGTGTCAGAGGTTTTCACCGTCATCACCGAA
ACGCGCGA
Features (pLannotate 1.2.2; 30 found; start..end, strand, type, name):
     70..573     -  misc_feature   CEN/ARS: S. cerevisiae CEN6 centromere fused to an autonomously replicating sequence
    610..714     +  promoter       AmpR promoter: bla
    715..1575    +  CDS            AmpR: β-lactamase; bla; confers resistance to ampicillin, carbenicillin, and related antibiotics
   1746..2334    +  rep_origin     ori: high-copy-number ColE1/pMB1/pBR322/pUC origin of replication
   2517..2609    +  CDS            lacI (fragment): lac repressor; lacI; The lac repressor binds to the lac operator to inhibit transcription in E. coli. This inhibition can be relieved by adding lactose or isopropyl-β-D-thiogalactopyranoside (IPTG).
   2622..2643    +  protein_bind   CAP binding site: CAP binding activates transcription in the presence of cAMP. E. coli catabolite activator protein
   2658..2688    +  promoter       lac promoter: promoter for the E. coli lac operon
   2696..2712    +  protein_bind   lac operator: The lac repressor binds to the lac operator to inhibit transcription in E. coli. This inhibition can be relieved by adding lactose or isopropyl-β-D-thiogalactopyranoside (IPTG). lac repressor encoded by lacI
   2757..2775    +  promoter       T3 promoter: promoter for bacteriophage T3 RNA polymerase
   2804..3448    +  promoter       GAP promoter: S. cerevisiae TDH3; promoter for glyceraldehyde-3-phosphate dehydrogenase
   3454..3474    +  misc_feature   MCS (fragment): pBluescript multiple cloning site
   3478..3602    +  protein_bind   attR1: mutant version of attR; recombination site for the Gateway® LR reaction LR Clonase™
   3627..3657    +  promoter       lac UV5 promoter: E. coli lac promoter with an "up" mutation
   3681..3710    +  promoter       cat promoter (fragment): promoter of the E. coli cat gene encoding chloramphenicol acetyltransferase
   3711..4370    +  CDS            CmR: chloramphenicol acetyltransferase; cat; confers resistance to chloramphenicol
   4552..4710    +  CDS            ccdA (fragment): CCDA_ECO57 - Also known as H, letA. Experimental evidence at protein level: Swiss-Prot protein existence level 1. Antitoxin component of a type II toxin-antitoxin (TA) system which inhibits the post-segregational killing (PSK) of plasmid-free cells, also referred to as a plasmid addiction system. Binds to and blocks the activity of CcdB; will also remove bound CcdB protein from the CcdB-GyrA complex by forming a CcdA-CcdB complex, a process termed rejuvenation. Functions as a transcriptional corepressor for the ccdAB operon, repression also requires CcdB (By similarity). From Escherichia coli
   4715..5017    +  CDS            ccdB: CCDB_ECOLI - Also known as G, letB, letD. Experimental evidence at protein level: Swiss-Prot protein existence level 1. Toxic component of a type II toxin-antitoxin (TA) system, functioning in plasmid maintainence. Responsible for the post- segregational killing (PSK) of plasmid-free cells, also referred to as a plasmid addiction system. Half-life of over 2 hours. Cell killing by CcdB is accompanied by filamentation, defects in chromosome and plasmid segregation, defects in cell division, formation of anucleate cells, decreased DNA synthesis and plasmid loss. Interferes with the activity of DN
   5061..5185    -  protein_bind   attR2: mutant version of attR; recombination site for the Gateway® LR reaction LR Clonase™
   5189..5216    +  misc_feature   MCS (fragment): pBluescript multiple cloning site
   5217..5936    +  CDS            EYFP: enhanced YFP mammalian codon-optimized
   5943..6190    +  terminator     CYC1 terminator: S. cerevisiae CYC1; transcription terminator for CYC1
   6209..6227    -  promoter       T7 promoter: promoter for bacteriophage T7 RNA polymerase
   6235..6390    +  CDS            lacZα (fragment): LacZα fragment of β-galactosidase; lacZ fragment
   6398..6853    +  rep_origin     f1 ori (sequence partly withheld): f1 bacteriophage origin of replication; arrow indicates direction of (+) strand synthesis
   6854..6905    -  misc_feature   bom (fragment): basis of mobility region from pBR322
   7113..7772    -  CDS            HIS3: imidazoleglycerol-phosphate dehydratase, required for histidine biosynthesis; S. cerevisiae HIS3; yeast auxotrophic marker
   7773..7959    -  promoter       HIS3 promoter: S. cerevisiae HIS3
   8009..8089    +  CDS            MRM1 (fragment): MRM1_YEAST - Also known as PET56 From Saccharomyces cerevisiae (strain ATCC 204508 / S288c) (Baker's yeast).
   8090..8139    -  misc_feature   bom (fragment): basis of mobility region from pBR322
   8241..1       -  CDS            rop (fragment) (across the origin): Rop protein, which maintains plasmids at low copy number; rop
