[The description below was written by a language model from this plasmid's Addgene catalogue record and pLannotate feature annotations shown in this document.]
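Description:
pAG413GPD-ccdB-EYFP is an empty Gateway destination vector for protein expression in Saccharomyces cerevisiae, built on the pRS413 yeast–E. coli shuttle backbone. In yeast it is maintained as a low-copy centromeric plasmid through a CEN6/ARS element and selected by histidine prototrophy via the HIS3 marker with its own promoter. In E. coli it replicates from a ColE1/pUC-type origin and carries ampicillin resistance. An f1 origin and flanking T3 and T7 promoters remain from the pBluescript-derived parent, along with small annotated fragments of lacI, lacZα, bom and rop that are backbone remnants rather than functional parts.

The expression unit consists of the strong constitutive GPD (TDH3, glyceraldehyde-3-phosphate dehydrogenase) promoter, a Gateway cassette, an EYFP coding sequence and the CYC1 transcription terminator. The cassette is bounded by attR1 and attR2 and contains a chloramphenicol resistance gene and the ccdB toxin gene. Because CcdB poisons DNA gyrase, the unrecombined vector must be propagated in a ccdB-tolerant strain, and chloramphenicol can be used with ampicillin to retain the cassette. In an LR reaction, a gene of interest from an attL entry clone replaces the CmR–ccdB segment. Transforming a standard ccdB-sensitive strain then counterselects unreacted vector.

Because EYFP lies downstream of attR2, an insert lacking a stop codon and in the correct frame is expressed as a C-terminal EYFP fusion, which suits work such as protein localisation or expression monitoring in live yeast. The plasmid belongs to a suite of Gateway vectors designed for high-throughput genetic analysis in budding yeast. The depositor notes that the full sequence is a reference only and may not match the physical plasmid exactly.
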