Addgene plasmid #14214: pAG413GPD-ccdB-EYFP
Purpose: (Empty Backbone)
Depositing lab: Susan Lindquist. Depositing organization: Whitehead Institute for Biomedical Research. Publication: A suite of Gateway cloning vectors for high-throughput genetic analysis in Saccharomyces cerevisiae. Alberti S, Gitler AD, Lindquist S. Yeast. 2007 Oct . 24(10):913-9. 10.1002/yea.1502 PubMed 17583893.
Backbone
  Vector backbone: pRS413
  Vector type: Yeast Expression ; Gateway Destination
  Selectable markers: HIS3
Growth in bacteria
  Bacterial resistance: Chloramphenicol and Ampicillin, 25 & 100 μg/mL
  Growth temperature: 37°C
  Growth strain: ccdB Survival
  Growth instructions: DB3.1, ccdB Survival
  Copy number: Unknown
Gene/Insert
  Gene/Insert name: None
  Tag / fusion protein: EYFP (C terminal on backbone)
  Cloning method: Gateway Cloning
  Sequencing primers: 5′ GPDPro_F
Terms and licenses: Academic/Nonprofit Terms; Industry Terms: Not Available to Industry
Depositor comments: Type of plasmid: CEN. This plasmid contains the Gateway technology from Invitrogen; Invitrogen requires purchasing of Gateway Clonase for carrying out the Gateway recombinational cloning reaction http://www.invitrogen.com Please note that the full plasmid sequence is provided as a reference only, and may not match the exact sequence of the plasmid.
How to cite: pAG413GPD-ccdB-EYFP was a gift from Susan Lindquist (Addgene plasmid # 14214 ; http://n2t.net/addgene:14214 ; RRID:Addgene_14214)
