>Addgene plasmid #14214 | pAG413GPD-ccdB-EYFP | addgene partial sequence | sequence record 20607 | 14214 with pRS_marker
TTTAAGAGCTTGGGTGAGCGCTAGGAGTCACTGCCAGGTATCGTTTGAACACGGCATTAGTCAGGGAAGT
CATAACACAGTCCTTTCCCGCAATTTTCTTTTTCTATTACTCTTGGCCTCCTCTAGTACACTCTATATTT
TTTTATGCCTCGGTAATGATTTTCATTTTTTTTTTTCCACCTAGCGGATGACTCTTTTTTTTTCTTAGCG
ATTGGCATTATCACATAATGAATTATACATTATATAAAGTAATGTGATTTCTTCGAAGAATATACTAAAA
AATGAGCAGGCAAGATAAACGAAGGCAAAGATGACAGAGCAGAAAGCCCTAGTAAAGCGTATTACAAATG
AAACCAAGATTCAGATTGCGATCTCTTTAAAGGGTGGTCCCCTAGCGATAGAGCACTCGATCTTCCCAGA
AAAAGAGGCAGAAGCAGTAGCAGAACAGGCCACACAATCGCAAGTGATTAACGTCCACACAGGTATAGGG
TTTCTGGACCATATGATACATGCTCTGGCCAAGCATTCCGGCTGGTCGCTAATCGTTGAGTGCATTGGTG
ACTTACACATAGACGACCATCACACCACTGAAGACTGCGGGATTGCTCTCGGTCAAGC
