>Addgene plasmid #14214 | pAG413GPD-ccdB-EYFP | addgene partial sequence | sequence record 20608 | 14214 with GW5
GGAAGCATAAAGTGTAAAGCCTGGGGGTGCCTAATGCGGCCGCCATAGTGACTGGATATGTTGTGTTTTA
CAGTATTATGTAGTCTGTTTTTTATGCAAAATCTAATTTAATATATTGATATTTATATCATTTTACGTTT
CTCGTTCAGCTTTTTTGTACAAACTTGTGATGGGGGATCCACTAGTTCTAGAATCCGTCGAAACTAAGTT
CTGGTGTTTTAAAACTAAAAAAAAGACTAACTATAAAAGTAGAATTTAAGAAGTTTAAGAAATAGATTTA
CAGAATTACAATCAATACCTACCGTCTTTATATACTTATTAGTCAAGTAGGGGAATAATTTCAGGGAACT
GGTTTCAACCTTTTTTTTCAGCTTTTTCCAAATCAGAGAGAGCAGAAGGTAATAGAAGGTGTAAGAAAAT
GAGATAGATACATGCGTGGGTCAATTGCCTTGTGTCATCATTTACTCCAGGCAGGTTGCATCACTCCATT
GAGGTTGTGCCCGTTTTTTGCCTGTTTGTGCCCCTGTTCTCTGTAGTTGCGCTAAGAGAATGGACCTATG
AACTGATGGTTGGTGAAGAAAACAATATTTTGGTGCTGGGATTCTTTTTTTTTCTGGATGCCAGCTTAAA
AAGCGGGCTCCATTATATTTAGTGGATGCCAGGAATAAACTGTTCACCCAGACACCTACGATGTTATATA
TTCTGTGTAACCCGCCCC
