>Addgene plasmid #14214 | pAG413GPD-ccdB-EYFP | addgene partial sequence | sequence record 20609 | 14214 with GW3
GGCTGATCTCAGCCACCGCGAAAATGACATCAAAAACGCCATTAACCTGATGTTCTGGGGAATATAAATG
TCAGGCTCCCTTATACACAGCCAGTCTGCAGGTCGACCATAGTGACTGGATATGTTGTGTTTTACAGTAT
TATGTAGTCTGTTTTTTATGCAAAATCTAATTTAATATATTGATATTTATATCATTTTACGTTTCTCGTT
CAGCTTTCTTGTACAAAGTGGTGATGGGCTGCAGGAATTCGATATCAAGCTTAATGGTGAGCAAGGGCGA
GGAGCTGTTCACCGGGGTGGTGCCCATCCTGGTCGAGCTGGACGGCGACGTAAACGGCCACAAGTTCAGC
GTGTCCGGCGAGGGCGAGGGCGATGCCACCTACGGCAAGCTGACCCTGAAGTTCATCTGCACCACCGGCA
AGCTGCCCGTGCCCTGGCCCACCCTCGTGACCACCTTCGGCTACGGCCTGCAGTGCTTCGCCCGCTACCC
CGACCACATGAAGCAGCACGACTTCTTCAAGTCCGCCATGCCCGAAGGCTACGTCCAGGAGCGCACCATC
TTCTTCAAGGACGACGGCAACTACA
